>Addgene plasmid #24224 | pCMV E2F1 E132 | addgene partial sequence | sequence record 30325 | 24224 with Bglob-pA-R
ATTGGCCACACCAGCCACCACCTTCTGATAGGCAGCCTGCACCTGAGGAGTGAATTCCTCGACGGATCCG
AGCTTCTGGAGACAGAGGAGAGGGGTATAAATTAAATGTTTCCAAACAGGCTGGGAGGACGGCCAGGGAC
AGGGGGCTCCAGGGCTGCAGAGACAAGGTGAGCATCTCTGGAAACCCTGGTCCCTCCAAGCCCTGTCAGA
AATCCAGGGGGGTGAGGTCCCCAAAGTCACAGTCGAAGAGGTCTCTGATGCCCTCGCCCTCCTCGAGGCC
GAAGTGGTAGTCGAGGGCCTCGTGGGGTGGGGAAAGGCTGATGAACTCCTCAGGGAGGAGGCCGGAGAAG
TCCTCCCGCACATGCTCCAGGAGCGAGTCGGCCGCCACCAGCGGGGACAGGCGGTCCTCGTCCACGGGAG
CCCGCAGGCTGCCCATCCGGGACAACAGCGGTTCTTGCTCCAGGCTGAGTAGAGACTGGCTGGGATCTGT
GGTGAGGGATGAGGGGGGAGATGATGGTGGTGGTGACACTATGGTGGCAGAGTCAGTGGCCCTGTTCTCC
TCCTCAGAAGTGACCTCCTGGGATGGGGTCTTCCCAGGGCTGATCCCACCTACGGTCTCCTCAGGGCACA
GGAAAACATCGATCGGGCCTTGTTTGCTCTTAAGGGAGATCTGAAAGTTCTCCGAAGAGTCCACG
