>Addgene plasmid #24224 | pCMV E2F1 E132 | addgene partial sequence | sequence record 30326 | 24224 with Bglob-intron-F
TGTTTGAGTGAGGATAAAATACTCTGAGTCCAAACCGGGCCCCTCTGCTAACCATGTTCATGCCTTCTTC
TCTTTCCTACAGCTCCTGGGCAACGTGCTGGTTGTTGTGCTGTCTCATCATTTTGGCAAAGAATTCCTCG
ACGGATCCCATATGGCCTTGGCCGGGGCCCCTGCGGGCGGCCCATGCGCGCCGGCGCTGGAGGCCCTGCT
CGGGGCCGGCGCGCTGCGGCTGCTCGACTCCTCGCAGATCGTCATCATCTCCGCCGCGCAGGACGCCAGC
GCCCCGCCGGCTCCCACCGGCCCCGCGGCGCCCGCCGCCGGCCCCTGCGACCCTGACCTGCTGCTCTTCG
CCACACCGCAGGCGCCCCGGCCCACACCCAGTGCGCCGCGGCCCGCGCTCGGCCGCCCGCCGGNGAAGCG
GAGGCTGGACCTGGAAACTGACCATCAGTACCTGGCCGAGAGCAGTGGGCCAGCTCGGGGCAGAGGCCGC
CATCCAGGAAAAGGTGTGAAATCCCCGGGGGAGAAGTCACGCTATGAGACCTCAGAATTCCTGACCACCA
AGCGCTTCCTGGAGCTGCTGAGCCACTCGGCTGACGGTGTCGTCGACCTGAACTGGGCTGCCGAGGTGCT
