[The description below was written by a language model from this plasmid's Addgene catalogue record.]
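Description:
pCMV E2F1 E132 is a mammalian expression plasmid built on the pCMVNeoBam backbone (about 6.2 kb without insert). It is maintained in E. coli as a high-copy plasmid under ampicillin selection. It also carries a neomycin resistance marker, so transfected mammalian cells can be selected with G418, for example to derive stable lines as well as for transient expression.

The insert is human E2F1 carrying the E132 alteration, described in the record as a DNA-binding mutant, and it is fused to an HA epitope tag for detection or immunoprecipitation with anti-HA antibodies. The record does not give the position of the tag, the exact nature of the E132 change or the restriction sites used for cloning. As the plasmid and backbone names indicate, expression is driven by a CMV promoter, a strong constitutive promoter in most mammalian cell types. The listed sequencing primers anneal to a beta-globin intron and a beta-globin polyadenylation region. This suggests the coding sequence sits between these elements, which would support transcript processing and 3' end formation, but no feature table is available to confirm the layout. A depositor note says the insert was recloned from an earlier CMV-based construct.

E2F1 is a transcription factor that heterodimerises with DP-1 and interacts with the retinoblastoma protein to regulate cell-cycle genes. A mutant deficient in DNA binding is typically used as a negative control alongside wild-type E2F1, in transactivation reporter assays, cell-cycle studies or apoptosis studies. It helps separate effects that need direct promoter binding from those mediated by protein-protein interactions.
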