Addgene plasmid #24224: pCMV E2F1 E132
Purpose: Mammalian expression of human E2F1 (DNA binding mutant) with HA tag
Depositing lab: Kristian Helin. Depositing organization: University of Copenhagen, BRIC. Publication: Heterodimerization of the transcription factors E2F-1 and DP-1 leads to cooperative trans-activation. Helin K, Wu CL, Fattaey AR, Lees JA, Dynlacht BD, Ngwu C, Harlow E. Genes Dev. 1993 Oct . 7(10):1850-61. 10.1101/gad.7.10.1850 PubMed 8405995.
Backbone
  Vector backbone: pCMVNeoBam
  Backbone size w/o insert (bp): 6200
  Vector type: Mammalian Expression
  Selectable markers: Neomycin (select with G418)
Growth in bacteria
  Bacterial resistance: Ampicillin, 100 μg/mL
  Growth temperature: 37°C
  Growth strain: DH5alpha
  Copy number: High Copy
Gene/Insert
  Gene/Insert name: E2F1 E132 (alt names: E2F-1; E2F1)
  Species: H. sapiens (human)
  Entrez Gene: E2F1 (a.k.a. E2F-1, RBAP1, RBBP3, RBP3)
  Cloning method: Restriction Enzyme; 5′ cloning site - (unknown if destroyed); 3′ cloning site - (unknown if destroyed)
  Sequencing primers: 5′ Bglob-intron-F; 3′ Bglob-pA-R
Terms and licenses: Academic/Nonprofit Terms; Industry Terms: Not Available to Industry
Depositor comments: Recloned from D. Cress CMV Invitrogen
How to cite: pCMV E2F1 E132 was a gift from Kristian Helin (Addgene plasmid # 24224 ; http://n2t.net/addgene:24224 ; RRID:Addgene_24224)
